Addgene plasmid #176749: AAV-Syn-H2B-jGCaMP8s-WPRE
Purpose: AAV-mediated expression of histone fused GCaMP8m under the synapsin promoter
Depositing lab: Loren Looger. Depositing organization: HHMI, Janelia Research Campus.
Backbone
  Vector backbone: AAV-Syn
  Vector type: Mammalian Expression, AAV
Growth in bacteria
  Bacterial resistance: Ampicillin, 100 μg/mL
  Growth temperature: 30°C
  Growth strain: NEB Stable
  Copy number: Low Copy
Gene/Insert
  Gene/Insert name: H2B-jGCaMP8s
  Species: R. norvegicus (rat), G. gallus (chicken); A. victoria (jellyfish)
  Insert size (bp): 1659
  Promoter: synapsin
  Cloning method: Gibson Cloning
Terms and licenses: Academic/Nonprofit Terms; Industry Terms: Not Available to Industry
How to cite: AAV-Syn-H2B-jGCaMP8s-WPRE was a gift from Loren Looger (Addgene plasmid # 176749 ; http://n2t.net/addgene:176749 ; RRID:Addgene_176749) For viral preps, please replace (Addgene plasmid # 176749) in the above sentence with: (Addgene viral prep # 176749-AAV1), (Addgene viral prep # 176749-AAV9), or (Addgene viral prep # 176749-AAVrg)
