[The description below was written by a language model from this plasmid's Addgene catalogue record and pLannotate feature annotations shown in this document.]
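Description:
AAV-Syn-H2B-jGCaMP8s-WPRE is an adeno-associated virus transfer plasmid built on an AAV-Syn backbone for neuron-targeted expression of a nuclear-localised genetically encoded calcium indicator. It is maintained in E. coli through a ColE1/pUC-type origin and selected with ampicillin via the β-lactamase gene and its own promoter. An f1 phage origin and short remnants of lacZα, lacI and an RSF origin are also annotated as backbone leftovers. Although the origin is annotated as high-copy, the catalogue lists the plasmid as low copy and specifies a recombination-deficient strain, consistent with the need to preserve the repeat-rich ITRs.

The payload lies between two AAV2 inverted terminal repeats, which are the cis elements required for replication and packaging of the genome into AAV capsids. Within them, the human synapsin I promoter drives neuron-specific transcription of a 1,659 bp fusion of histone H2B to jGCaMP8s. The H2B moiety tethers the sensor to chromatin, confining fluorescence to the nucleus, which aids separation of individual cells in dense population imaging. The annotation tool labels the sensor region as a GCaMP6s fragment, reflecting homology among GCaMP variants rather than the actual identity. The coding region is followed by a WPRE, which enhances transcript stability and expression, and an SV40 polyadenylation signal.

The record is internally inconsistent. The name and insert field specify jGCaMP8s, whereas the purpose statement refers to GCaMP8m, and the feature table cannot distinguish the two. The construct is used for producing AAV for in vivo or in vitro neuronal calcium imaging, and the record mentions viral preparations in AAV1, AAV9 and retrograde serotypes.
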