Features (pLannotate 1.2.2; 16 found; start..end, strand, type, name):
    112..700     -  rep_origin     ori: high-copy-number ColE1/pMB1/pBR322/pUC origin of replication
    871..1731    -  CDS            AmpR: β-lactamase; bla; confers resistance to ampicillin, carbenicillin, and related antibiotics
   1732..1836    -  promoter       AmpR promoter: bla
   1889..2317    -  rep_origin     f1 ori (sequence partly withheld): f1 bacteriophage origin of replication; arrow indicates direction of (+) strand synthesis
   2322..2391    -  CDS            lacZα (fragment): LacZα fragment of β-galactosidase; lacZ fragment
   2386..2518    -  repeat_region  AAV2 ITR (fragment): inverted terminal repeat of adeno-associated virus serotype 2 inverted
   2600..3047    +  promoter       hSyn promoter: human synapsin I promoter; confers neuron-specific expression (Kügler et al., 2003)
   3081..3458    +  CDS            H2B: human histone H2B; HIST1H2BJ
   3567..4737    +  CDS            GCaMP6s (fragment): improved fluorescent protein-based calcium sensor (Chen et al., 2013)
   4752..5340    +  misc_feature   WPRE: woodchuck hepatitis virus posttranscriptional regulatory element
   5341..5360    +  misc_feature   MCS (fragment): pBluescript multiple cloning site
   5389..5510    -  polyA_signal   SV40 poly(A) signal: SV40 polyadenylation signal
   5533..5601    -  CDS            large T antigen (fragment): large T antigen from SV40 (simian virus 40)
   5672..5805    +  repeat_region  AAV2 ITR: inverted terminal repeat of adeno-associated virus serotype 2 inverted
   5799..5855    -  CDS            lacI (fragment): lac repressor; lacI; The lac repressor binds to the lac operator to inhibit transcription in E. coli. This inhibition can be relieved by adding lactose or isopropyl-β-D-thiogalactopyranoside (IPTG).
   5857..5926    -  rep_origin     RSF ori (fragment): Plasmids containing the RSF 1030 origin of replication can be propagated in E. coli cells that contain additional plasmids with compatible origins.
>Addgene plasmid #176749 | AAV-Syn-H2B-jGCaMP8s-WPRE | addgene full sequence | sequence record 349032 | Addgene NGS Result
AAAGGCGGTAATACGGTTATCCACAGAATCAGGGGATAACGCAGGAAAGAACATGTGAGCAAAAGGCCAG
CAAAAGGCCAGGAACCGTAAAAAGGCCGCGTTGCTGGCGTTTTTCCATAGGCTCCGCCCCCCTGACGAGC
ATCACAAAAATCGACGCTCAAGTCAGAGGTGGCGAAACCCGACAGGACTATAAAGATACCAGGCGTTTCC
CCCTGGAAGCTCCCTCGTGCGCTCTCCTGTTCCGACCCTGCCGCTTACCGGATACCTGTCCGCCTTTCTC
CCTTCGGGAAGCGTGGCGCTTTCTCATAGCTCACGCTGTAGGTATCTCAGTTCGGTGTAGGTCGTTCGCT
CCAAGCTGGGCTGTGTGCACGAACCCCCCGTTCAGCCCGACCGCTGCGCCTTATCCGGTAACTATCGTCT
TGAGTCCAACCCGGTAAGACACGACTTATCGCCACTGGCAGCAGCCACTGGTAACAGGATTAGCAGAGCG
AGGTATGTAGGCGGTGCTACAGAGTTCTTGAAGTGGTGGCCTAACTACGGCTACACTAGAAGAACAGTAT
TTGGTATCTGCGCTCTGCTGAAGCCAGTTACCTTCGGAAAAAGAGTTGGTAGCTCTTGATCCGGCAAACA
AACCACCGCTGGTAGCGGTGGTTTTTTTGTTTGCAAGCAGCAGATTACGCGCAGAAAAAAAGGATCTCAA
GAAGATCCTTTGATCTTTTCTACGGGGTCTGACGCTCAGTGGAACGAAAACTCACGTTAAGGGATTTTGG
TCATGAGATTATCAAAAAGGATCTTCACCTAGATCCTTTTAAATTAAAAATGAAGTTTTAAATCAATCTA
AAGTATATATGAGTAAACTTGGTCTGACAGTTACCAATGCTTAATCAGTGAGGCACCTATCTCAGCGATC
TGTCTATTTCGTTCATCCATAGTTGCCTGACTCCCCGTCGTGTAGATAACTACGATACGGGAGGGCTTAC
CATCTGGCCCCAGTGCTGCAATGATACCGCGAGACCCACGCTCACCGGCTCCAGATTTATCAGCAATAAA
CCAGCCAGCCGGAAGGGCCGAGCGCAGAAGTGGTCCTGCAACTTTATCCGCCTCCATCCAGTCTATTAAT
TGTTGCCGGGAAGCTAGAGTAAGTAGTTCGCCAGTTAATAGTTTGCGCAACGTTGTTGCCATTGCTACAG
GCATCGTGGTGTCACGCTCGTCGTTTGGTATGGCTTCATTCAGCTCCGGTTCCCAACGATCAAGGCGAGT
TACATGATCCCCCATGTTGTGCAAAAAAGCGGTTAGCTCCTTCGGTCCTCCGATCGTTGTCAGAAGTAAG
TTGGCCGCAGTGTTATCACTCATGGTTATGGCAGCACTGCATAATTCTCTTACTGTCATGCCATCCGTAA
GATGCTTTTCTGTGACTGGTGAGTACTCAACCAAGTCATTCTGAGAATAGTGTATGCGGCGACCGAGTTG
CTCTTGCCCGGCGTCAATACGGGATAATACCGCGCCACATAGCAGAACTTTAAAAGTGCTCATCATTGGA
AAACGTTCTTCGGGGCGAAAACTCTCAAGGATCTTACCGCTGTTGAGATCCAGTTCGATGTAACCCACTC
GTGCACCCAACTGATCTTCAGCATCTTTTACTTTCACCAGCGTTTCTGGGTGAGCAAAAACAGGAAGGCA
AAATGCCGCAAAAAAGGGAATAAGGGCGACACGGAAATGTTGAATACTCATACTCTTCCTTTTTCAATAT
TATTGAAGCATTTATCAGGGTTATTGTCTCATGAGCGGATACATATTTGAATGTATTTAGAAAAATAAAC
AAATAGGGGTTCCGCGCACATTTCCCCGAAAAGTGCCACCTAAATTGTAAGCGTTAATATTTTGTTAAAA
TTCGCGTTAAATTTTTGTTAAATCAGCTCATTTTTTAACCAATAGGCCGAAATCGGCAAAATCCCTTATA
AATCAAAAGAATAGACCGAGATAGGGT
[37 nt withheld, positions 1988-2024]
AAAGAACGTGGACTCCAACGTCAAAGG
[49 nt withheld, positions 2052-2100]
T
[91 nt withheld, positions 2102-2192]
G
[124 nt withheld, positions 2194-2317]
CCCATTCGCCATTCAGGCTGCGCAACTGTTGGGAAGGGCGATCGGTGCGGGCCTCTTCGCTATTACGCCA
GCTGCGCGCTCGCTCGCTCACTGAGGCCGCCCGGGCAAAGCCCGGGCGTCGGGCGACCTTTGGTCGCCCG
GCCTCAGTGAGCGAGCGAGCGCGCAGAGAGGGAGTGGCCAACTCCATCACTAGGGGTTCCTTGTAGTTAA
TGATTAACCCGCCATGCTACTTATCTACGTAGCCATGCTCTAGGAAGATCTCTGCAGAGGGCCCTGCGTA
TGAGTGCAAGTGGGTTTTAGGACCAGGATGAGGCGGGGTGGGGGTGCCTACCTGACGACCGACCCCGACC
CACTGGACAAGCACCCAACCCCCATTCCCCAAATTGCGCATCCCCTATCAGAGAGGGGGAGGGGAAACAG
GATGCGGCGAGGCGCGTGCGCACTGCCAGCTTCAGCACCGCGGACAGTGCCTTCGCCCCCGCCTGGCGGC
GCGCGCCACCGCCGCCTCAGCACTGAAGGCGCGCTGACGTCACTCGCCGGTCCCCCGCAAACTCCCCTTC
CCGGCCACCTTGGTCGCGTCCGCGCCGCCGCCGGCCCAGCCGGACCGCACCACGCGAGGCGCGAGATAGG
GGGGCACGGGCGCGACCATCTGCGCTGCGGCGCCGGCGACTCAGCGCTGCCTCAGTCTGCGGTGGGCAGC
GGAGGAGTCGTGTCGTGCCTGAGAGCGCAGTCGAATTCAAGCTGCTAGCAAGGATCCGCCACCATGCCAG
AGCCAGCGAAGTCTGCTCCCGCCCCGAAAAAGGGCTCCAAGAAGGCGGTGACTAAGGCGCAGAAGAAAGG
CGGCAAGAAGCGCAAGCGCAGCCGCAAGGAGAGCTATTCCATCTATGTGTACAAGGTTCTGAAGCAGGTC
CACCCTGACACCGGCATTTCGTCCAAGGCCATGGGCATCATGAATTCGTTTGTGAACGACATTTTCGAGC
GCATCGCAGGTGAGGCTTCCCGCCTGGCGCATTACAACAAGCGCTCGACCATCACCTCCAGGGAGATCCA
GACGGCCGTGCGCCTGCTGCTGCCTGGGGAGTTGGCCAAGCACGCCGTGTCCGAGGGTACTAAGGCCATC
ACCAAGTACACCAGCGCTAAGGACCCACCGGTCATGCATCATCACCATCATCACACGCGTCGCAAGAAGA
CCTTCAAGGAGGTGGCCACCGCCGTGAAGATCATCGCCATGCTGATGGGCCTGAAGATCAACGTCTATAT
CAAGGCCGACAAGCAGAAGAACGGCATCAAGGCGAACTTCCACATCCGCCACAACATCGAGGACGGCGGC
GTGCAGCTCGCCTACCACTACCAGCAGAACACCCCCATCGGCGACGGCCCCGTGCTGCTGCCCGACAACC
ACTACCTGAGCGTGGAGTCCAAACTTTCGAAAGACCCCAACGAGAAGCGCGATCACATGGTCCTGCTGGA
GTTCGTGACCGCCGCCGGGATCACTCTCGGCATGGACGAGCTGTACAAGGGCGGTACCGGAGGGAGCATG
GTGAGCAAGGGCGAGGAGCTGTTCACCGGGGTGGTGCCCATCCTGGTCGAGCTGGACGGCGACGTAAACG
GCCACAAGTTCAGCGTGTCCGGCGAGGGTGAGGGCGATGCCACCTACGGCAAGCTGACCCTGAAGTTCAT
CTGCACCACCGGCAAGCTGCCCGTGCCCTGGCCCACCCTCGTGACCACCCTGACCTACGGCGTGCAGTGC
TTCAGCCGCTACCCCGACCACATGAAGCAGCACGACTTCTTCAAGTCCGCCATGCCCGAAGGCTACATCC
AGGAGCGCACCATCTTCTTCAAGGACGACGGCAACTACAAGACCCGCGCCGAGGTGAAGTTCGAGGGCGA
CACCCTGGTGAACCGCATCGAGCTGAAGGGCATCGACTTCAAGGAGGACGGCAACATCCTGGGGCACAAG
CTGGAGTACAACCTGCCGGACCAACTGACTGAAGAGCAGATCGCAGAATACAAAGAGGCTTTCTCCCTAT
TTGACAAGGACGGGGATGGGACAATAACAACCAAGGAGCTGGGGACGGTGATGCGGTCTCTCGGACACAA
CCCCACAGAAGCAGAGCTGCAGGACATGATCAATGAAGTAGATGCCGACGGTGACGGCACAATCGACTTC
CCTGAGTTCCTGACAATGATGGCAAGAAAAATGAAATACAGGGACACGGAAGAAGAAATTAGAGAAGCGT
TCGGTGTGTTTGATAAGGATGGCAATGGCTACATCAGTGCAGCAGAGCTTCGCCACGTGATGACAAACCT
TGGAGAGAAGTTAACAGATGAAGAGGTTGATGAAATGATCAGGGAAGCAGACATCGATGGGGATGGTCAG
GTAAACTACGAAGAGTTTGTACAAATGATGACAGCGAAGTAAAAGCTTATCGATAATCAACCTCTGGATT
ACAAAATTTGTGAAAGATTGACTGGTATTCTTAACTATGTTGCTCCTTTTACGCTATGTGGATACGCTGC
TTTAATGCCTTTGTATCATGCTATTGCTTCCCGTATGGCTTTCATTTTCTCCTCCTTGTATAAATCCTGG
TTGCTGTCTCTTTATGAGGAGTTGTGGCCCGTTGTCAGGCAACGTGGCGTGGTGTGCACTGTGTTTGCTG
ACGCAACCCCCACTGGTTGGGGCATTGCCACCACCTGTCAGCTCCTTTCCGGGACTTTCGCTTTCCCCCT
CCCTATTGCCACGGCGGAACTCATCGCCGCCTGCCTTGCCCGCTGCTGGACAGGGGCTCGGCTGTTGGGC
ACTGACAATTCCGTGGTGTTGTCGGGGAAATCATCGTCCTTTCCTTGGCTGCTCGCCTGTGTTGCCACCT
GGATTCTGCGCGGGACGTCCTTCTGCTACGTCCCTTCGGCCCTCAATCCAGCGGACCTTCCTTCCCGCGG
CCTGCTGCCGGCTCTGCGGCCTCTTCCGCGTCTTCGCCTTCGCCCTCAGACGAGTCGGATCTCCCTTTGG
GCCGCCTCCCCGCATCGATACCGTCGACCTCGACCCGGGCGGCCGCTTCGAGCAGACATGATAAGATACA
TTGATGAGTTTGGACAAACCACAACTAGAATGCAGTGAAAAAAATGCTTTATTTGTGAAATTTGTGATGC
TATTGCTTTATTTGTAACCATTATAAGCTGCAATAAACAAGTTAACAACAACAATTGCATTCATTTTATG
TTTCAGGTTCAGGGGGAGATGTGGGAGGTTTTTTAAAGCAAGTAAAACCTCTACAAATGTGGTAAAATCG
ATAAGGATCTTCCTAGAGCATGGCTACGTAGATAAGTAGCATGGCGGGTTAATCATTAACTACAAGGAAC
CCCTAGTGATGGAGTTGGCCACTCCCTCTCTGCGCGCTCGCTCGCTCACTGAGGCCGGGCGACCAAAGGT
CGCCCGACGCCCGGGCTTTGCCCGGGCGGCCTCAGTGAGCGAGCGAGCGCGCAGCTGCATTAATGAATCG
GCCAACGCGCGGGGAGAGGCGGTTTGCGTATTGGGCGCTCTTCCGCTTCCTCGCTCACTGACTCGCTGCG
CTCGGTCGTTCGGCTGCGGCGAGCGGTATCAGCTCACTC
