>Addgene plasmid #176749 | AAV-Syn-H2B-jGCaMP8s-WPRE | depositor partial sequence | sequence record 342730 | AAV-Syn-H2B-jGCaMP8s-WPRE sequence 2161 bps
CTGCAGAGGGCCCTGCGTATGAGTGCAAGTGGGTTTTAGGACCAGGATGAGGCGGGGTGGGGGTGCCTAC
CTGACGACCGACCCCGACCCACTGGACAAGCACCCAACCCCCATTCCCCAAATTGCGCATCCCCTATCAG
AGAGGGGGAGGGGAAACAGGATGCGGCGAGGCGCGTGCGCACTGCCAGCTTCAGCACCGCGGACAGTGCC
TTCGCCCCCGCCTGGCGGCGCGCGCCACCGCCGCCTCAGCACTGAAGGCGCGCTGACGTCACTCGCCGGT
CCCCCGCAAACTCCCCTTCCCGGCCACCTTGGTCGCGTCCGCGCCGCCGCCGGCCCAGCCGGACCGCACC
ACGCGAGGCGCGAGATAGGGGGGCACGGGCGCGACCATCTGCGCTGCGGCGCCGGCGACTCAGCGCTGCC
TCAGTCTGCGGTGGGCAGCGGAGGAGTCGTGTCGTGCCTGAGAGCGCAGTCGAATTCAAGCTGCTAGCAA
GGATCCGCCACCATGCCAGAGCCAGCGAAGTCTGCTCCCGCCCCGAAAAAGGGCTCCAAGAAGGCGGTGA
CTAAGGCGCAGAAGAAAGGCGGCAAGAAGCGCAAGCGCAGCCGCAAGGAGAGCTATTCCATCTATGTGTA
CAAGGTTCTGAAGCAGGTCCACCCTGACACCGGCATTTCGTCCAAGGCCATGGGCATCATGAATTCGTTT
GTGAACGACATTTTCGAGCGCATCGCAGGTGAGGCTTCCCGCCTGGCGCATTACAACAAGCGCTCGACCA
TCACCTCCAGGGAGATCCAGACGGCCGTGCGCCTGCTGCTGCCTGGGGAGTTGGCCAAGCACGCCGTGTC
CGAGGGTACTAAGGCCATCACCAAGTACACCAGCGCTAAGGACCCACCGGTCATGCATCATCACCATCAT
CACACGCGTCGCAAGAAGACCTTCAAGGAGGTGGCCACCGCCGTGAAGATCATCGCCATGCTGATGGGCC
TGAAGATCAACGTCTATATCAAGGCCGACAAGCAGAAGAACGGCATCAAGGCGAACTTCCACATCCGCCA
CAACATCGAGGACGGCGGCGTGCAGCTCGCCTACCACTACCAGCAGAACACCCCCATCGGCGACGGCCCC
GTGCTGCTGCCCGACAACCACTACCTGAGCGTGGAGTCCAAACTTTCGAAAGACCCCAACGAGAAGCGCG
ATCACATGGTCCTGCTGGAGTTCGTGACCGCCGCCGGGATCACTCTCGGCATGGACGAGCTGTACAAGGG
CGGTACCGGAGGGAGCATGGTGAGCAAGGGCGAGGAGCTGTTCACCGGGGTGGTGCCCATCCTGGTCGAG
CTGGACGGCGACGTAAACGGCCACAAGTTCAGCGTGTCCGGCGAGGGTGAGGGCGATGCCACCTACGGCA
AGCTGACCCTGAAGTTCATCTGCACCACCGGCAAGCTGCCCGTGCCCTGGCCCACCCTCGTGACCACCCT
GACCTACGGCGTGCAGTGCTTCAGCCGCTACCCCGACCACATGAAGCAGCACGACTTCTTCAAGTCCGCC
ATGCCCGAAGGCTACATCCAGGAGCGCACCATCTTCTTCAAGGACGACGGCAACTACAAGACCCGCGCCG
AGGTGAAGTTCGAGGGCGACACCCTGGTGAACCGCATCGAGCTGAAGGGCATCGACTTCAAGGAGGACGG
CAACATCCTGGGGCACAAGCTGGAGTACAACCTGCCGGACCAACTGACTGAAGAGCAGATCGCAGAATAC
AAAGAGGCTTTCTCCCTATTTGACAAGGACGGGGATGGGACAATAACAACCAAGGAGCTGGGGACGGTGA
TGCGGTCTCTCGGACACAACCCCACAGAAGCAGAGCTGCAGGACATGATCAATGAAGTAGATGCCGACGG
TGACGGCACAATCGACTTCCCTGAGTTCCTGACAATGATGGCAAGAAAAATGAAATACAGGGACACGGAA
GAAGAAATTAGAGAAGCGTTCGGTGTGTTTGATAAGGATGGCAATGGCTACATCAGTGCAGCAGAGCTTC
GCCACGTGATGACAAACCTTGGAGAGAAGTTAACAGATGAAGAGGTTGATGAAATGATCAGGGAAGCAGA
CATCGATGGGGATGGTCAGGTAAACTACGAAGAGTTTGTACAAATGATGACAGCGAAGTAA
